Addgene plasmid #18070: pGEX-2TK-WW-CR
Depositing lab: Marius Sudol. Depositing organization: Icahn School of Medicine at Mount Sinai. Publication: The WW domain of dystrophin requires EF-hands region to interact with beta-dystroglycan. Rentschler S, Linn H, Deininger K, Bedford MT, Espanel X, Sudol M. Biol Chem. 1999 Apr . 380(4):431-42. 10.1515/BC.1999.057 PubMed 10355629.
Backbone
  Vector backbone: pGEX-2TK (Pharmacia)
  Backbone manufacturer: Phramacia
  Backbone size w/o insert (bp): 4969
  Vector type: Bacterial Expression
Growth in bacteria
  Bacterial resistance: Ampicillin, 100 μg/mL
  Growth temperature: 37°C
  Growth strain: DH5alpha
  Copy number: High Copy
Gene/Insert
  Gene/Insert name: Dystrophin
  Species: H. sapiens (human)
  Insert size (bp): 900
  GenBank ID: NM_004006
  Entrez Gene: DMD (a.k.a. BMD, CMD3B, DXS142, DXS164, DXS206, DXS230, DXS239, DXS268, DXS269, DXS270, DXS272, MRX85)
  Tag / fusion protein: GST (N terminal on backbone)
  Cloning method: Restriction Enzyme; 5′ cloning site BamHI (unknown if destroyed); 3′ cloning site EcoRI (unknown if destroyed)
  Sequencing primers: 5′ N/A
Resource information
  A portion of this plasmid was derived from a plasmid made by: We obtained the partial cDNA for human dystrophin from ATCC. That cDNA served as a template for generation of constructs we produced in pGEX2TK
Terms and licenses: Academic/Nonprofit Terms; Industry Terms: Not Available to Industry
How to cite: pGEX-2TK-WW-CR was a gift from Marius Sudol (Addgene plasmid # 18070 ; http://n2t.net/addgene:18070 ; RRID:Addgene_18070)
