[The description below was written by a language model from this plasmid's Addgene catalogue record.]
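Description:
pGEX-2TK-WW-CR is a bacterial expression plasmid built on the pGEX-2TK backbone (about 5 kb without insert), a GST gene-fusion vector for producing recombinant proteins in E. coli. It is maintained as a high-copy plasmid under ampicillin selection. No feature table accompanies the record, so the promoter and other regulatory elements are not explicitly listed. pGEX-series vectors generally use an IPTG-inducible tac promoter with a plasmid-borne lacI repressor, and the 2TK variant is known for carrying a thrombin cleavage site and a protein kinase A recognition site between GST and the cloning site, which allows tag removal and in vitro radiolabelling of the purified fusion.

The insert is a roughly 900 bp fragment of human dystrophin (DMD), cloned between BamHI and EcoRI so that it is fused to the N-terminal GST supplied by the backbone. It was amplified from a partial human dystrophin cDNA obtained from a public repository. The record does not define the exact boundaries of the fragment. The name suggests it covers the WW domain together with adjacent sequence, "CR" plausibly denoting the cysteine-rich region, which would fit the associated study's finding that the dystrophin WW domain needs the neighbouring EF-hand region to bind beta-dystroglycan. This reading is an inference from the name and publication title rather than a stated fact.

The construct is suited to expressing and affinity-purifying a GST-dystrophin fragment on glutathione resin for in vitro binding work, such as pull-down or overlay assays mapping the dystrophin and beta-dystroglycan interaction.
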