>Addgene plasmid #18070 | pGEX-2TK-WW-CR | addgene partial sequence | sequence record 23939 | 18070 with pGEX3'
CGAACGCGCGAGGCAGATCGTCAGTCAGTCACGATGAATTCAGTACTCCACCATGGGATANTGCNTTTTA
TGGCCTTTTGCAACTCGACCAGAAAAAAAGCAGCTTTGGCAGATGTCATAATTAAAGTGCTTTAGACTCC
TGTACCTGAATCCAATGATTGGACACTCTTTGCAGATGTTACATTTGGCCTGATGCTTGGCAGTTTCTGC
AGCAGCCACTCTGTGCAGGACGGGCAGCCACACCATGGACTGGGGTTCCAGTCTCATCCAGTCTAGGAAG
AGGGCCGCTTCGATCTCTGGCTTATTATTAGCAAATTGGAAGCAGCTCCGGACACTTGGCTCAATGTTAC
TGCCCCCAAAGGATGCAACTTCACCCAACTGTCTTGGAATTTGGATAGAATCATGCAGAAGGAGGCCCAG
CCTGCGCTGGTCACAAAATCCTGTTGAACTTGCCACTTGCTTGAAAAGGTATCTGTACTTGTCTTCCAAA
TGTGCTTTACACAGGGAAATGATGCCAGTTTTAAAAGACAGGACACGGATCCTCCCTGTTCGTCCCGTAT
CATAAACATTCAGCAGCCAGTTCAGACACATATCCACGCAGAGAGGGACGTTGACCAAATTGTTGTGCTC
TTGCTCCAGGCGGTCATAAATAGTGGTCAAACAATTAATAATCTGCAGGAACNGNGGNNGCTGGTCATTT
TGCTTGANGTTGTGCTGGTCNANGCATCACATGCAGCTGACAGGCTCAAGAGATCAAGCAAAGGNCTTCT
GCAGTCTCGGAGTTCTGNAGTC
